>Addgene plasmid #116171 | pHAGE-BRAF-K601T | addgene full sequence | sequence record 250658 | Addgene NGS Result
AGCGGCCCTGCAGATATCAACAAGTTTGTACAAAAAAGCAGGCACCATGGCGGCGCTGAGCGGTGGCGGT
GGTGGCGGCGCGGAGCCGGGCCAGGCTCTGTTCAACGGGGACATGGAGCCCGAGGCCGGCGCCGGCGCCG
GCGCCGCGGCCTCTTCGGCTGCGGACCCTGCCATTCCGGAGGAGGTGTGGAATATCAAACAAATGATTAA
GTTGACACAGGAACATATAGAGGCCCTATTGGACAAATTTGGTGGGGAGCATAATCCACCATCAATATAT
CTGGAGGCCTATGAAGAATACACCAGCAAGCTAGATGCACTCCAACAAAGAGAACAACAGTTATTGGAAT
CTCTGGGGAACGGAACTGATTTTTCTGTTTCTAGCTCTGCATCAATGGATACCGTTACATCTTCTTCCTC
TTCTAGCCTTTCAGTGCTACCTTCATCTCTTTCAGTTTTTCAAAATCCCACAGATGTGGCACGGAGCAAC
CCCAAGTCACCACAAAAACCTATCGTTAGAGTCTTCCTGCCCAACAAACAGAGGACAGTGGTACCTGCAA
GGTGTGGAGTTACAGTCCGAGACAGTCTAAAGAAAGCACTGATGATGAGAGGTCTAATCCCAGAGTGCTG
TGCTGTTTACAGAATTCAGGATGGAGAGAAGAAACCAATTGGTTGGGACACTGATATTTCCTGGCTTACT
GGAGAAGAATTGCATGTGGAAGTGTTGGAGAATGTTCCACTTACAACACACAACTTTGTACGAAAAACGT
TTTTCACCTTAGCATTTTGTGACTTTTGTCGAAAGCTGCTTTTCCAGGGTTTCCGCTGTCAAACATGTGG
TTATAAATTTCACCAGCGTTGTAGTACAGAAGTTCCACTGATGTGTGTTAATTATGACCAACTTGATTTG
CTGTTTGTCTCCAAGTTCTTTGAACACCACCCAATACCACAGGAAGAGGCGTCCTTAGCAGAGACTGCCC
TAACATCTGGATCATCCCCTTCCGCACCCGCCTCGGACTCTATTGGGCCCCAAATTCTCACCAGTCCGTC
TCCTTCAAAATCCATTCCAATTCCACAGCCCTTCCGACCAGCAGATGAAGATCATCGAAATCAATTTGGG
CAACGAGACCGATCCTCATCAGCTCCCAATGTGCATATAAACACAATAGAACCTGTCAATATTGATGACT
TGATTAGAGACCAAGGATTTCGTGGTGATGGAGGATCAACCACAGGTTTGTCTGCTACCCCCCCTGCCTC
ATTACCTGGCTCACTAACTAACGTGAAAGCCTTACAGAAATCTCCAGGACCTCAGCGAGAAAGGAAGTCA
TCTTCATCCTCAGAAGACAGGAATCGAATGAAAACACTTGGTAGACGGGACTCGAGTGATGATTGGGAGA
TTCCTGATGGGCAGATTACAGTGGGACAAAGAATTGGATCTGGATCATTTGGAACAGTCTACAAGGGAAA
GTGGCATGGTGATGTGGCAGTGAAAATGTTGAATGTGACAGCACCTACACCTCAGCAGTTACAAGCCTTC
AAAAATGAAGTAGGAGTACTCAGGAAAACACGACATGTGAATATCCTACTCTTCATGGGCTATTCCACAA
AGCCACAACTGGCTATTGTTACCCAGTGGTGTGAGGGCTCCAGCTTGTATCACCATCTCCATATCATTGA
GACCAAATTTGAGATGATCAAACTTATAGATATTGCACGACAGACTGCACAGGGCATGGATTACTTACAC
GCCAAGTCAATCATCCACAGAGACCTCAAGAGTAATAATATATTTCTTCATGAAGACCTCACAGTAAAAA
TAGGTGATTTTGGTCTAGCTACAGTGACATCTCGATGGAGTGGGTCCCATCAGTTTGAACAGTTGTCTGG
ATCCATTTTGTGGATGGCACCAGAAGTCATCAGAATGCAAGATAAAAATCCATACAGCTTTCAGTCAGAT
GTATATGCATTTGGAATTGTTCTGTATGAATTGATGACTGGACAGTTACCTTATTCAAACATCAACAACA
GGGACCAGATAATTTTTATGGTGGGACGAGGATACCTGTCTCCAGATCTCAGTAAGGTACGGAGTAACTG
TCCAAAAGCCATGAAGAGATTAATGGCAGAGTGCCTCAAAAAGAAAAGAGATGAGAGACCACTCTTTCCC
CAAATTCTCGCCTCTATTGAGCTGCTGGCCCGCTCATTGCCAAAAATTCACCGCAGTGCATCAGAACCCT
CCTTGAATCGGGCTGGTTTCCAAACAGAGGATTTTAGTCTATATGCTTGTGCTTCTCCAAAAACACCCAT
CCAGGCAGGGGGATATGGTGCGTTTCCTGTCCACTAGAACCCAGCTTTCTTGTACAAAGTGGTGATATCC
AATTAACCCTCACTAAAGGTATGAATGTTATTGTGTGTTGATTCCCTATAGTGAGTCGTATTACCACCCA
ACTTTTCTATACAAAGTGGTTGATATCCAGCACAGTGGCGGCCGCTCGAGTCTAGAGGGCCCGCGGTTCG
AAGGTAAGCCTATCCCTAACCCTCTCCTCGGTCTCGATTCTACGCGTACCGGTTAGTAATGAGATCCCTC
CCCCCCCCCTAACGTTACTGGCCGAAGCCGCTTGGAATAAGGCCGGTGTGCGTTTGTCTATATGTTATTT
TCCACCATATTGCCGTCTTTTGGCAATGTGAGGGCCCGGAAACCTGGCCCTGTCTTCTTGACGAGCATTC
CTAGGGGTCTTTCCCCTCTCGCCAAAGGAATGCAAGGTCTGTTGAATGTCGTGAAGGAAGCAGTTCCTCT
GGAAGCTTCTTGAAGACAAACAACGTCTGTAGCGACCCTTTGCAGGCAGCGGAACCCCCCACCTGGCGAC
AGGTGCCTCTGCGGCCAAAAGCCACGTGTATAAGATACACCTGCAAAGGCGGCACAACCCCAGTGCCACG
TTGTGAGTTGGATAGTTGTGGAAAGAGTCAAATGGCTCTCCTCAAGCGTATTCAACAAGGGGCTGAAGGA
TGCCCAGAAGGTACCCCATTGTATGGGATCTGATCTGGGGCCTCGGTGCACATGCTTTACATGTGTTTAG
TCGAGGTTAAAAAAACGTCTAGGCCCCCCGAACCACGGGGACGTGGTTTTCCTTTGAAAAACACGATGAT
AATATGGCCACACATATGACCGAGTACAAGCCCACGGTGCGCCTCGCCACCCGCGACGACGTCCCCAGGG
CCGTACGCACCCTCGCCGCCGCGTTCGCCGACTACCCCGCCACGCGCCACACCGTCGATCCGGACCGCCA
CATCGAGCGGGTCACCGAGCTGCAAGAACTCTTCCTCACGCGCGTCGGGCTCGACATCGGCAAGGTGTGG
GTCGCGGACGACGGCGCCGCGGTGGCGGTCTGGACCACGCCGGAGAGCGTCGAAGCGGGGGCGGTGTTCG
CCGAGATCGGCCCGCGCATGGCCGAGTTGAGCGGTTCCCGGCTGGCCGCGCAGCAACAGATGGAAGGCCT
CCTGGCGCCGCACCGGCCCAAGGAGCCCGCGTGGTTCCTGGCCACCGTCGGCGTCTCGCCCGACCACCAG
GGCAAGGGTCTGGGCAGCGCCGTCGTGCTCCCCGGAGTGGAGGCGGCCGAGCGCGCCGGGGTGCCCGCCT
TCCTGGAGACCTCCGCGCCCCGCAACCTCCCCTTCTACGAGCGGCTCGGCTTCACCGTCACCGCCGACGT
CGAGGTGCCCGAAGGACCGCGCACCTGGTGCATGACCCGCAAGCCCGGTGCCTAAATCGATAGATCCTAA
TCAACCTCTGGATTACAAAATTTGTGAAAGATTGACTGGTATTCTTAACTATGTTGCTCCTTTTACGCTA
TGTGGATACGCTGCTTTAATGCCTTTGTATCATGCTATTGCTTCCCGTATGGCTTTCATTTTCTCCTCCT
TGTATAAATCCTGGTTGCTGTCTCTTTATGAGGAGTTGTGGCCCGTTGTCAGGCAACGTGGCGTGGTGTG
CACTGTGTTTGCTGACGCAACCCCCACTGGTTGGGGCATTGCCACCACCTGTCAGCTCCTTTCCGGGACT
TTCGCTTTCCCCCTCCCTATTGCCACGGCGGAACTCATCGCCGCCTGCCTTGCCCGCTGCTGGACAGGGG
CTCGGCTGTTGGGCACTGACAATTCCGTGGTGTTGTCGGGGAAATCATCGTCCTTTCCTTGGCTGCTCGC
CTGTGTTGCCACCTGGATTCTGCGCGGGACGTCCTTCTGCTACGTCCCTTCGGCCCTCAATCCAGCGGAC
CTTCCTTCCCGCGGCCTGCTGCCGGCTCTGCGGCCTCTTCCGCGTCTTCGCCTTCGCCCTCAGACGAGTC
GGATCTCCCTTTGGGCCGCCTCCCCGCCTGAGATCCTTTAAGACCAATGACTTACAAGGCAGCTGTAGAT
CTTAGCCACTTTTTAAAAGAAAAGGGGGGACTGGAAGGGCTAATTCACTCCCAACGAAGACAAGATCTGC
TTTTTGCTTGTACTGGGTCTCTCTGGTTAGACCAGATCTGAGCCTGGGAGCTCTCTGGCTAACTAGGGAA
CCCACTGCTTAAGCCTCAATAAAGCTTGCCTTGAGTGCTTCAAGTAGTGTGTGCCCGTCTGTTGTGTGAC
TCTGGTAACTAGAGATCCCTCAGACCCTTTTAGTCAGTGTGGAAAATCTCTAGCAGTAGTAGTTCATGTC
ATCTTATTATTCAGTATTTATAACTTGCAAAGAAATGAATATCAGAGAGTGAGAGGCCCGGGTTAATTAA
GGAAAGGGCTAGATCATTCTTGAAGACGAAAGGGCCTCGTGATACGCCTATTTTTATAGGTTAATGTCAT
GATAATAATGGTTTCTTAGACGTCAGGTGGCACTTTTCGGGGAAATGTGCGCGGAACCCCTATTTGTTTA
TTTTTCTAAATACATTCAAATATGTATCCGCTCATGAGACAATAACCCTGATAAATGCTTCAATAATATT
GAAAAAGGAAGAGTATGAGTATTCAACATTTCCGTGTCGCCCTTATTCCCTTTTTTGCGGCATTTTGCCT
TCCTGTTTTTGCTCACCCAGAAACGCTGGTGAAAGTAAAAGATGCTGAAGATCAGTTGGGTGCACGAGTG
GGTTACATCGAACTGGATCTCAACAGCGGTAAGATCCTTGAGAGTTTTCGCCCCGAAGAACGTTTTCCAA
TGATGAGCACTTTTAAAGTTCTGCTATGTGGCGCGGTATTATCCCGTGTTGACGCCGGGCAAGAGCAACT
CGGTCGCCGCATACACTATTCTCAGAATGACTTGGTTGAGTACTCACCAGTCACAGAAAAGCATCTTACG
GATGGCATGACAGTAAGAGAATTATGCAGTGCTGCCATAACCATGAGTGATAACACTGCGGCCAACTTAC
TTCTGACAACGATCGGAGGACCGAAGGAGCTAACCGCTTTTTTGCACAACATGGGGGATCATGTAACTCG
CCTTGATCGTTGGGAACCGGAGCTGAATGAAGCCATACCAAACGACGAGCGTGACACCACGATGCCTGTA
GCAATGGCAACAACGTTGCGCAAACTATTAACTGGCGAACTACTTACTCTAGCTTCCCGGCAACAATTAA
TAGACTGGATGGAGGCGGATAAAGTTGCAGGACCACTTCTGCGCTCGGCCCTTCCGGCTGGCTGGTTTAT
TGCTGATAAATCTGGAGCCGGTGAGCGTGGGTCTCGCGGTATCATTGCAGCACTGGGGCCAGATGGTAAG
CCCTCCCGTATCGTAGTTATCTACACGACGGGGAGTCAGGCAACTATGGATGAACGAAATAGACAGATCG
CTGAGATAGGTGCCTCACTGATTAAGCATTGGTAACTGTCAGACCAAGTTTACTCATATATACTTTAGAT
TGATTTAAAACTTCATTTTTAATTTAAAAGGATCTAGGTGAAGATCCTTTTTGATAATCTCATGACCAAA
ATCCCTTAACGTGAGTTTTCGTTCCACTGAGCGTCAGACCCCGTAGAAAAGATCAAAGGATCTTCTTGAG
ATCCTTTTTTTCTGCGCGTAATCTGCTGCTTGCAAACAAAAAAACCACCGCTACCAGCGGTGGTTTGTTT
GCCGGATCAAGAGCTACCAACTCTTTTTCCGAAGGTAACTGGCTTCAGCAGAGCGCAGATACCAAATACT
GTTCTTCTAGTGTAGCCGTAGTTAGGCCACCACTTCAAGAACTCTGTAGCACCGCCTACATACCTCGCTC
TGCTAATCCTGTTACCAGTGGCTGCTGCCAGTGGCGATAAGTCGTGTCTTACCGGGTTGGACTCAAGACG
ATAGTTACCGGATAAGGCGCAGCGGTCGGGCTGAACGGGGGGTTCGTGCACACAGCCCAGCTTGGAGCGA
ACGACCTACACCGAACTGAGATACCTACAGCGTGAGCTATGAGAAAGCGCCACGCTTCCCGAAGGGAGAA
AGGCGGACAGGTATCCGGTAAGCGGCAGGGTCGGAACAGGAGAGCGCACGAGGGAGCTTCCAGGGGGAAA
CGCCTGGTATCTTTATAGTCCTGTCGGGTTTCGCCACCTCTGACTTGAGCGTCGATTTTTGTGATGCTCG
TCAGGGGGGCGGAGCCTATGGAAAAACGCCAGCAACGCGGCCTTTTTACGGTTCCTGGCCTTTTGCTGGC
CTTTTGCTCACATGTTCTTTCCTGCGTTATCCCCTGATTCTGTGGATAACCGTATTACCGCCTTTGAGTG
AGCTGATACCGCTCGCCGCAGCCGAACGACCGAGCGCAGCGAGTCAGTGAGCGAGGAAGCGGAAGAGCGC
CCAATACGCAAACCGCCTCTCCCCGCGCGTTGGCCGATTCATTAATGCAGCAAGCTCATGGCTGACTAAT
TTTTTTTATTTATGCAGAGGCCGAGGCCGCCTCGGCCTCTGAGCTATTCCAGAAGTAGTGAGGAGGCTTT
TTTGGAGGCCTAGGCTTTTGCAAAAAGCTCCCCGTGGCACGACAGGTTTCCCGACTGGAAAGCGGGCAGT
GAGCGCAACGCAATTAATGTGAGTTAGCTCACTCATTAGGCACCCCAGGCTTTACACTTTATGCTTCCGG
CTCGTATGTTGTGTGGAATTGTGAGCGGATAACAATTTCACACAGGAAACAGCTATGACATGATTACGAA
TTTCACAAATAAAGCATTTTTTTCACTGCATTCTAGTTGTGGTTTGTCCAAACTCATCAATGTATCTTAT
CATGTCTGGATCAACTGGATAACTCAAGCTAACCAAAATCATCCCAAACTTCCCACCCCATACCCTATTA
CCACTGCCAATTACCTGTGGTTTCATTTACTCTAAACCTGTGATTCCTCTGAATTATTTTCATTTTAAAG
AAATTGTATTTGTTAAATATGTACTACAAACTTAGTAGTTGGAAGGGCTAATTCACTCCCAAAGAAGACA
AGATATCCTTGATCTGTGGATCTACCACACACAAGGCTACTTCCCTGATTAGCAGAACTACACACCAGGG
CCAGGGGTCAGATATCCACTGACCTTTGGATGGTGCTACAAGCTAGTACCAGTTGAGCCAGATAAGGTAG
AAGAGGCCAATAAAGGAGAGAACACCAGCTTGTTACACCCTGTGAGCCTGCATGGGATGGATGACCCGGA
GAGAGAAGTGTTAGAGTGGAGGTTTGACAGCCGCCTAGCATTTCATCACGTGGCCCGAGAGCTGCATCCG
GAGTACTTCAAGAACTGCTGATATCGAGCTTGCTACAAGGGACTTTCCGCTGGGGACTTTCCAGGGAGGC
GTGGCCTGGGCGGGACTGGGGAGTGGCGAGCCCTCAGATCCTGCATATAAGCAGCTGCTTTTTGCCTGTA
CTGGGTCTCTCTGGTTAGACCAGATCTGAGCCTGGGAGCTCTCTGGCTAACTAGGGAACCCACTGCTTAA
GCCTCAATAAAGCTTGCCTTGAGTGCTTCAAGTAGTGTGTGCCCGTCTGTTGTGTGACTCTGGTAACTAG
AGATCCCTCAGACCCTTTTAGTCAGTGTGGAAAATCTCTAGCAGTGGCGCCCGAACAGGGACTTGAAAGC
GAAAGGGAAACCAGAGGAGCTCTCTCGACGCAGGACTCGGCTTGCTGAAGCGCGCACGGCAAGAGGCGAG
GGGCGGCGACTGGTGAGTACGCCAAAAATTTTGACTAGCGGAGGCTAGAAGGAGAGAGATGGGTGCGAGA
GCGTCAGTATTAAGCGGGGGAGAATTAGATCGCGATGGGAAAAAATTCGGTTAAGGCCAGGGGGAAAGAA
AAAATATAAATTAAAACATATAGTATGGGCAAGCAGGGAGCTAGAACGATTCGCAGTTAATCCTGGCCTG
TTAGAAACATCAGAAGGCTGTAGACAAATACTGGGACAGCTACAACCATCCCTTCAGACAGGATCAGAAG
AACTTAGATCATTATATAATACAGTAGCAACCCTCTATTGTGTGCATCAAAGGATAGAGATAAAAGACAC
CAAGGAAGCTTTAGACAAGATAGAGGAAGAGCAAAACAAAAGTAAGACCACCGCACAGCAAGCGGCCGGC
CGCTGATCTTCAGACCTGGAGGAGGAGATATGAGGGACAATTGGAGAAGTGAATTATATAAATATAAAGT
AGTAAAAATTGAACCATTAGGAGTAGCACCCACCAAGGCAAAGAGAAGAGTGGTGCAGAGAGAAAAAAGA
GCAGTGGGAATAGGAGCTTTGTTCCTTGGGTTCTTGGGAGCAGCAGGAAGCACTATGGGCGCAGCGTCAA
TGACGCTGACGGTACAGGCCAGACAATTATTGTCTGGTATAGTGCAGCAGCAGAACAATTTGCTGAGGGC
TATTGAGGCGCAACAGCATCTGTTGCAACTCACAGTCTGGGGCATCAAGCAGCTCCAGGCAAGAATCCTG
GCTGTGGAAAGATACCTAAAGGATCAACAGCTCCTGGGGATTTGGGGTTGCTCTGGAAAACTCATTTGCA
CCACTGCTGTGCCTTGGAATGCTAGTTGGAGTAATAAATCTCTGGAACAGATTTGGAATCACACGACCTG
GATGGAGTGGGACAGAGAAATTAACAATTACACAAGCTTAATACACTCCTTAATTGAAGAATCGCAAAAC
CAGCAAGAAAAGAATGAACAAGAATTATTGGAATTAGATAAATGGGCAAGTTTGTGGAATTGGTTTAACA
TAACAAATTGGCTGTGGTATATAAAATTATTCATAATGATAGTAGGAGGCTTGGTAGGTTTAAGAATAGT
TTTTGCTGTACTTTCTATAGTGAATAGAGTTAGGCAGGGATATTCACCATTATCGTTTCAGACCCACCTC
CCAACCCCGAGGGGACCCGACAGGCCCGAAGGAATAGAAGAAGAAGGTGGAGAGAGAGACAGAGACAGAT
CCATTCGATTAGTGAACGGATCTCGACGGTATCGCCGAATTCACAAATGGCAGTATTCATCCACAATTTT
AAAAGAAAAGGGGGGATTGGGGGGTACAGTGCAGGGGAAAGAATAGTAGACATAATAGCAACAGACATAC
AAACTAAAGAATTACAAAAACAAATTACAAAAATTCAAAATTTTCGGGTTTATTACAGGGACAGCAGAGA
TCCAGTTTGGACTAGTCGTGAGGCTCCGGTGCCCGTCAGTGGGCAGAGCGCACATCGCCCACAGTCCCCG
AGAAGTTGGGGGGAGGGGTCGGCAATTGAACCGGTGCCTAGAGAAGGTGGCGCGGGGTAAACTGGGAAAG
TGATGTCGTGTACTGGCTCCGCCTTTTTCCCGAGGGTGGGGGAGAACCGTATATAAGTGCAGTAGTCGCC
GTGAACGTTCTTTTTCGCAACGGGTTTGCCGCCAGAACACAGGTAAGTGCCGTGTGTGGTTCCCGCGGGC
CTGGCCTCTTTACGGGTTATGGCCCTTGCGTGCCTTGAATTACTTCCACCTGGCTGCAGTACGTGATTCT
TGATCCCGAGCTTCGGGTTGGAAGTGGGTGGGAGAGTTCGAGGCCTTGCGCTTAAGGAGCCCCTTCGCCT
CGTGCTTGAGTTGAGGCCTGGCCTGGGCGCTGGGGCCGCCGCGTGCGAATCTGGTGGCACCTTCGCGCCT
GTCTCGCTGCTTTCGATAAGTCTCTAGCCATTTAAAATTTTTGATGACCTGCTGCGACGCTTTTTTTCTG
GCAAGATAGTCTTGTAAATGCGGGCCAAGATCTGCACACTGGTATTTCGGTTTTTGGGGCCGCGGGCGGC
GACGGGGCCCGTGCGTCCCAGCGCACATGTTCGGCGAGGCGGGGCCTGCGAGCGCGGCCACCGAGAATCG
GACGGGGGTAGTCTCAAGCTGGCCGGCCTGCTCTGGTGCCTGGCCTCGCGCCGCCGTGTATCGCCCCGCC
CTGGGCGGCAAGGCTGGCCCGGTCGGCACCAGTTGCGTGAGCGGAAAGATGGCCGCTTCCCGGCCCTGCT
GCAGGGAGCTCAAAATGGAGGACGCGGCGCTCGGGAGAGCGGGCGGGTGAGTCACCCACACAAAGGAAAA
GGGCCTTTCCGTCCTCAGCCGTCGCTTCATGTGACTCCACGGAGTACCGGGCGCCGTCCAGGCACCTCGA
TTAGTTCTCGAGCTTTTGGAGTACGTCGTCTTTAGGTTGGGGGGAGGGGTTTTATGCGATGGAGTTTCCC
CACACTGAGTGGGTGGAGACTGAAGTTAGGCCAGCTTGGCACTTGATGTAATTCTCCTTGGAATTTGCCC
TTTTTGAGTTTGGATCTTGGTTCATTCTCAAGCCTCAGACAGTGGTTCAAAGTTTTTTTCTTCCATTTCA
GGTGTCGTGA
Features (pLannotate 1.2.2; 30 found; start..end, strand, type, name):
     21..41      +  protein_bind   attB1: mutant version of attB; core recombination site for the Gateway® BP reaction BP Clonase™
     47..2344    +  CDS            BRAF: BRAF_HUMAN - Also known as BRAF1, RAFB1. Experimental evidence at protein level: Swiss-Prot protein existence level 1. Protein kinase involved in the transduction of mitogenic signals from the cell membrane to the nucleus (Probable). Phosphorylates MAP2K1, and thereby activates the MAP kinase signal transduction pathway (PubMed:21441910, PubMed:29433126). May play a role in the postsynaptic responses of hippocampal neurons (PubMed:1508179). From Homo sapiens (Human).
   2349..2373    -  protein_bind   attB2: mutant version of attB; recombination site for the Gateway® BP reaction BP Clonase™
   2381..2399    +  promoter       T3 promoter: promoter for bacteriophage T3 RNA polymerase
   2425..2443    -  promoter       T7 promoter: promoter for bacteriophage T7 RNA polymerase
   2449..2467    -  protein_bind   attB4 (fragment): mutant version of attB; core recombination site for the Gateway® BP reaction BP Clonase™
   2523..2564    +  CDS            V5 tag: epitope tag from simian virus 5
   2690..3152    +  misc_feature   IRES: internal ribosome entry site (IRES) of the encephalomyocarditis virus (EMCV)
   3166..3763    +  CDS            PuroR (fragment): puromycin N-acetyltransferase; pac from Streptomyces; confers resistance to puromycin
   3779..4367    +  misc_feature   WPRE: woodchuck hepatitis virus posttranscriptional regulatory element
   4375..4440    +  CDS            nef (fragment): NEF_HV1Z2 - Experimental evidence at protein level: Swiss-Prot protein existence level 1. Extracellular Nef protein targets CD4(+) T-lymphocytes for apoptosis by interacting with CXCR4 surface receptors. From Human immunodeficiency virus type 1 group M subtype D (isolate Z2/CDC-Z34) (HIV-1).
   4442..4675    +  LTR            3' LTR (ΔU3): self-inactivating 3' long terminal repeat (LTR) from HIV-1
   4880..4984    +  promoter       AmpR promoter: bla
   4985..5845    +  CDS            AmpR: β-lactamase; bla; confers resistance to ampicillin, carbenicillin, and related antibiotics
   6016..6604    +  rep_origin     ori: high-copy-number ColE1/pMB1/pBR322/pUC origin of replication
   6787..6841    +  CDS            lacI (fragment): lac repressor; lacI; The lac repressor binds to the lac operator to inhibit transcription in E. coli. This inhibition can be relieved by adding lactose or isopropyl-β-D-thiogalactopyranoside (IPTG).
   6847..6940    +  rep_origin     SV40 ori (fragment): SV40 origin of replication
   6965..7002    +  CDS            lacI (fragment): lac repressor; lacI; The lac repressor binds to the lac operator to inhibit transcription in E. coli. This inhibition can be relieved by adding lactose or isopropyl-β-D-thiogalactopyranoside (IPTG).
   7015..7036    +  protein_bind   CAP binding site: CAP binding activates transcription in the presence of cAMP. E. coli catabolite activator protein
   7051..7081    +  promoter       lac promoter: promoter for the E. coli lac operon
   7085..7107    +  protein_bind   lac operator (fragment): The lac repressor binds to the lac operator to inhibit transcription in E. coli. This inhibition can be relieved by adding lactose or isopropyl-β-D-thiogalactopyranoside (IPTG). lac repressor encoded by lacI
   7139..7222    +  polyA_signal   SV40 poly(A) signal (fragment): SV40 polyadenylation signal
   7389..7718    +  CDS            nef (fragment): NEF_HV1BR - Experimental evidence at protein level: Swiss-Prot protein existence level 1. Extracellular Nef protein targets CD4(+) T-lymphocytes for apoptosis by interacting with CXCR4 surface receptors (PubMed:14990729). From Human immunodeficiency virus type 1 group M subtype B (isolate BRU/LAI) (HIV-1).
   7766..8023    +  LTR            5' LTR (truncated): truncated 5' long terminal repeat (LTR) from HIV-1
   8070..8195    +  misc_feature   HIV-1 Ψ: packaging signal of human immunodeficiency virus type 1
   8179..8517    +  CDS            HIV-1 gag (fragment): gag protein from human immunodeficiency virus 1; gag
   8692..8925    +  misc_feature   RRE: The Rev response element (RRE) of HIV-1 allows for Rev-dependent mRNA export from the nucleus to the cytoplasm.
   9302..9402    +  CDS            Rev (fragment): human immunodeficiency virus 1 (HIV-1) Rev protein; rev; enhances nuclear export of unspliced and incompletely spliced viral mRNAs
   9447..9564    +  misc_feature   cPPT/CTS: central polypurine tract and central termination sequence of HIV-1
   9612..10790   +  promoter       EF-1α promoter: strong constitutive promoter for human elongation factor EF-1α
