[The description below was written by a language model from this plasmid's Addgene catalogue record and pLannotate feature annotations shown in this document.]
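Description:
pHAGE-BRAF-K601T is an HIV-1-derived lentiviral expression plasmid built on the pHAGE backbone that carries the human BRAF open reading frame with the K601T substitution. BRAF encodes a serine/threonine kinase that phosphorylates MAP2K1 and so drives MAP kinase signalling. The coding sequence was introduced by Gateway recombination and sits between attB1 and attB2 sites. In the circular map it lies immediately downstream of the human EF-1α promoter, a strong constitutive promoter that drives the transgene transcript in mammalian cells. A V5 epitope tag is annotated further downstream of attB2, but the record does not state whether it is translated in frame with BRAF. It should therefore not be assumed that the expressed protein is tagged. An EMCV IRES followed by a puromycin N-acetyltransferase gene allows the same transcript to confer puromycin resistance, linking selection of transduced cells to BRAF expression. A WPRE follows to enhance transcript stability and expression.

The viral elements are a truncated 5' LTR, the Ψ packaging signal with a gag fragment, the RRE for Rev-dependent nuclear export, the cPPT/CTS, and a ΔU3 self-inactivating 3' LTR. Together these permit packaging of the genome into replication-incompetent particles when the viral proteins are supplied in trans. In bacteria the plasmid is maintained through a high-copy ColE1/pUC-type origin and ampicillin resistance (bla). The remaining short lac, SV40 and nef fragments, and the T3 and T7 promoters, appear to be backbone remnants. The stated purpose is lentiviral expression of BRAF K601T, and the construct was deposited with a study that systematically annotated the function of somatic cancer mutations.
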