Addgene plasmid #116171: pHAGE-BRAF-K601T
Purpose: Lentiviral expression of BRAF K601T
Depositing lab: Gordon Mills & Kenneth Scott. Depositing organization: Baylor College of Medicine. Publication: Systematic Functional Annotation of Somatic Mutations in Cancer. Ng PK, Li J, Jeong KJ, Shao S, Chen H, Tsang YH, Sengupta S, Wang Z, Bhavana VH, Tran R, Soewito S, Minussi DC, Moreno D, Kong K, Dogruluk T, Lu H, Gao J, Tokheim C, Zhou DC, Johnson AM, Zeng J, Ip CKM, Ju Z, Wester M, Yu S, Li Y, Vellano CP, Schultz N, Karchin R, Ding L, Lu Y, Cheung LWT, Chen K, Shaw KR, Meric-Bernstam F, Scott KL, Yi S, Sahni N, Liang H, Mills GB. Cancer Cell. 2018 Mar 12;33(3):450-462.e10. doi: 10.1016/j.ccell.2018.01.021. PubMed 29533785.
Backbone
  Vector backbone: pHAGE
  Vector type: Lentiviral
Growth in bacteria
  Bacterial resistance: Ampicillin, 100 μg/mL
  Growth temperature: 37°C
  Growth strain: Stbl3
  Copy number: High Copy
Gene/Insert
  Gene/Insert name: BRAF
  Species: H. sapiens (human)
  Mutation: K601T
  Entrez Gene: BRAF (a.k.a. B-RAF1, B-raf, BRAF-1, BRAF1, NS7, RAFB1)
  Cloning method: Gateway Cloning
Terms and licenses: Academic/Nonprofit Terms; Industry Terms: Not Available to Industry
How to cite: pHAGE-BRAF-K601T was a gift from Gordon Mills & Kenneth Scott (Addgene plasmid # 116171 ; http://n2t.net/addgene:116171 ; RRID:Addgene_116171)
