>Addgene plasmid #116171 | pHAGE-BRAF-K601T | depositor partial sequence | sequence record 219044 | insert
ATGGCGGCGCTGAGCGGTGGCGGTGGTGGCGGCGCGGAGCCGGGCCAGGCTCTGTTCAACGGGGACATGG
AGCCCGAGGCCGGCGCCGGCGCCGGCGCCGCGGCCTCTTCGGCTGCGGACCCTGCCATTCCGGAGGAGGT
GTGGAATATCAAACAAATGATTAAGTTGACACAGGAACATATAGAGGCCCTATTGGACAAATTTGGTGGG
GAGCATAATCCACCATCAATATATCTGGAGGCCTATGAAGAATACACCAGCAAGCTAGATGCACTCCAAC
AAAGAGAACAACAGTTATTGGAATCTCTGGGGAACGGAACTGATTTTTCTGTTTCTAGCTCTGCATCAAT
GGATACCGTTACATCTTCTTCCTCTTCTAGCCTTTCAGTGCTACCTTCATCTCTTTCAGTTTTTCAAAAT
CCCACAGATGTGGCACGGAGCAACCCCAAGTCACCACAAAAACCTATCGTTAGAGTCTTCCTGCCCAACA
AACAGAGGACAGTGGTACCTGCAAGGTGTGGAGTTACAGTCCGAGACAGTCTAAAGAAAGCACTGATGAT
GAGAGGTCTAATCCCAGAGTGCTGTGCTGTTTACAGAATTCAGGATGGAGAGAAGAAACCAATTGGTTGG
GACACTGATATTTCCTGGCTTACTGGAGAAGAATTGCATGTGGAAGTGTTGGAGAATGTTCCACTTACAA
CACACAACTTTGTACGAAAAACGTTTTTCACCTTAGCATTTTGTGACTTTTGTCGAAAGCTGCTTTTCCA
GGGTTTCCGCTGTCAAACATGTGGTTATAAATTTCACCAGCGTTGTAGTACAGAAGTTCCACTGATGTGT
GTTAATTATGACCAACTTGATTTGCTGTTTGTCTCCAAGTTCTTTGAACACCACCCAATACCACAGGAAG
AGGCGTCCTTAGCAGAGACTGCCCTAACATCTGGATCATCCCCTTCCGCACCCGCCTCGGACTCTATTGG
GCCCCAAATTCTCACCAGTCCGTCTCCTTCAAAATCCATTCCAATTCCACAGCCCTTCCGACCAGCAGAT
GAAGATCATCGAAATCAATTTGGGCAACGAGACCGATCCTCATCAGCTCCCAATGTGCATATAAACACAA
TAGAACCTGTCAATATTGATGACTTGATTAGAGACCAAGGATTTCGTGGTGATGGAGGATCAACCACAGG
TTTGTCTGCTACCCCCCCTGCCTCATTACCTGGCTCACTAACTAACGTGAAAGCCTTACAGAAATCTCCA
GGACCTCAGCGAGAAAGGAAGTCATCTTCATCCTCAGAAGACAGGAATCGAATGAAAACACTTGGTAGAC
GGGACTCGAGTGATGATTGGGAGATTCCTGATGGGCAGATTACAGTGGGACAAAGAATTGGATCTGGATC
ATTTGGAACAGTCTACAAGGGAAAGTGGCATGGTGATGTGGCAGTGAAAATGTTGAATGTGACAGCACCT
ACACCTCAGCAGTTACAAGCCTTCAAAAATGAAGTAGGAGTACTCAGGAAAACACGACATGTGAATATCC
TACTCTTCATGGGCTATTCCACAAAGCCACAACTGGCTATTGTTACCCAGTGGTGTGAGGGCTCCAGCTT
GTATCACCATCTCCATATCATTGAGACCAAATTTGAGATGATCAAACTTATAGATATTGCACGACAGACT
GCACAGGGCATGGATTACTTACACGCCAAGTCAATCATCCACAGAGACCTCAAGAGTAATAATATATTTC
TTCATGAAGACCTCACAGTAAAAATAGGTGATTTTGGTCTAGCTACAGTGACATCTCGATGGAGTGGGTC
CCATCAGTTTGAACAGTTGTCTGGATCCATTTTGTGGATGGCACCAGAAGTCATCAGAATGCAAGATAAA
AATCCATACAGCTTTCAGTCAGATGTATATGCATTTGGAATTGTTCTGTATGAATTGATGACTGGACAGT
TACCTTATTCAAACATCAACAACAGGGACCAGATAATTTTTATGGTGGGACGAGGATACCTGTCTCCAGA
TCTCAGTAAGGTACGGAGTAACTGTCCAAAAGCCATGAAGAGATTAATGGCAGAGTGCCTCAAAAAGAAA
AGAGATGAGAGACCACTCTTTCCCCAAATTCTCGCCTCTATTGAGCTGCTGGCCCGCTCATTGCCAAAAA
TTCACCGCAGTGCATCAGAACCCTCCTTGAATCGGGCTGGTTTCCAAACAGAGGATTTTAGTCTATATGC
TTGTGCTTCTCCAAAAACACCCATCCAGGCAGGGGGATATGGTGCGTTTCCTGTCCACTAG
